>Addgene plasmid #47837 | pFAB3725 | depositor full sequence | sequence record 68370 | Full Sequence
TCAGATAAAATATTTCTAGATTTCAGTGCAATTTATCTCTTCAAATGTAGCACCTGAAGTCAGCCCCATA
CGATATAAGTTGTTACTAGTGCTTGGATTCTCACCAATAAAAAACGCCCGGCGGCAACCGAGCGTTCTGA
ACAAATCCAGATGGAGTTCTGAGGTCATTACTGGATCTATCAACAGGAGTCCAAGCGAGCTCTCGAACCC
CAGAGTCCCGCTCAGAAGAACTCGTCAAGAAGGCGATAGAAGGCGATGCGCTGCGAATCGGGAGCGGCGA
TACCGTAAAGCACGAGGAAGCGGTCAGCCCATTCGCCGCCAAGCTCTTCAGCAATATCACGGGTAGCCAA
CGCTATGTCCTGATAGCGGTCCGCCACACCCAGCCGGCCACAGTCGATGAATCCAGAAAAGCGGCCATTT
TCCACCATGATATTCGGCAAGCAGGCATCGCCATGGGTCACGACGAGATCCTCGCCGTCGGGCATGCGCG
CCTTGAGCCTGGCGAACAGTTCGGCTGGCGCGAGCCCCTGATGCTCTTCGTCCAGATCATCCTGATCGAC
AAGACCGGCTTCCATCCGAGTACGTGCTCGCTCGATGCGATGTTTCGCTTGGTGGTCGAATGGGCAGGTA
GCCGGATCAAGCGTATGCAGCCGCCGCATTGCATCAGCCATGATGGATACTTTCTCGGCAGGAGCAAGGT
GAGATGACAGGAGATCCTGCCCCGGCACTTCGCCCAATAGCAGCCAGTCCCTTCCCGCTTCAGTGACAAC
GTCGAGCACAGCTGCGCAAGGAACGCCCGTCGTGGCCAGCCACGATAGCCGCGCTGCCTCGTCCTGCAGT
TCATTCAGGGCACCGGACAGGTCGGTCTTGACAAAAAGAACCGGGCGCCCCTGCGCTGACAGCCGGAACA
CGGCGGCATCAGAGCAGCCGATTGTCTGTTGTGCCCAGTCATAGCCGAATAGCCTCTCCACCCAAGCGGC
CGGAGAACCTGCGTGCAATCCATCTTGTTCAATCATGCGAAACGATCCTCATCCTGTCTCTTGATCAGAT
CATGATCCCCTGCGCCATCAGATCCTTGGCGGCAAGAAAGCCATCCAGTTTACTTTGCAGGGCTTCCCAA
CCTTACCAGAGGGCGCCCCAGCTGGCAATTCCGACGTCGAATTCAAAAGATCTTAAGTAAGTAAGAGTAT
ACGTATATCGGCTAATAACGTATTAAGGCGCTTCGGCGCCTTTTTTTATGGGGGTATTTTCATCCCAATC
CACACGTCCAACGCACAGCAAACACCACGTCGACCCTATCAGCTGCGTGCTTTCTATGAGTCGTTGCTGC
ATAACTTGACAATTAATCATCCGGCTCGTAATGTTTGTGGAGGGCCCAAGTTCACTTAAAAAGGAGATCA
ACAATGAAAGCAATTTTCGTACTGAAACATCTTAATCATGCACAGGAGACTTTCTAATGGCGAGTAGCGA
AGACGTTATCAAAGAGTTCATGCGTTTCAAAGTTCGTATGGAAGGTTCCGTTAACGGTCACGAGTTCGAA
ATCGAAGGTGAAGGTGAAGGTCGTCCGTACGAAGGTACCCAGACCGCTAAACTGAAAGTTACCAAAGGTG
GTCCGCTGCCGTTCGCTTGGGACATCCTGTCCCCGCAGTTCCAGTACGGTTCCAAAGCTTACGTTAAACA
CCCGGCTGACATCCCGGACTACCTGAAACTGTCCTTCCCGGAAGGTTTCAAATGGGAACGTGTTATGAAC
TTCGAAGACGGTGGTGTTGTTACCGTTACCCAGGACTCCTCCCTGCAAGACGGTGAGTTCATCTACAAAG
TTAAACTGCGTGGTACCAACTTCCCGTCCGACGGTCCGGTTATGCAGAAAAAAACCATGGGTTGGGAAGC
TTCCACCGAACGTATGTACCCGGAAGACGGTGCTCTGAAAGGTGAAATCAAAATGCGTCTGAAACTGAAA
GACGGTGGTCACTACGACGCTGAAGTTAAAACCACCTACATGGCTAAAAAACCGGTTCAGCTGCCGGGTG
CTTACAAAACCGACATCAAACTGGACATCACCTCCCACAACGAAGACTACACCATCGTTGAACAGTACGA
ACGTGCTGAAGGTCGTCACTCCACCGGTGCTTAAGGATCGGTTGTCGAGTAAGGATCTCCAGGCATCAAA
TAAAACGAAAGGCTCAGTCGAAAGACTGGGCCTTTCGTTTTATCTGTTGTTTGTCGGTGAACGCTCTCTA
CTAGAGTCACACTGGCTCACCTTCGGGTGGGCCTTTCTGCGTTTATAGGATCCTAACTCGAGCCTAGGGA
TATATTCCGCTTCCTCGCTCACTGACTCGCTACGCTCGGTCGTTCGACTGCGGCGAGCGGAAATGGCTTA
CGAACGGGGCGGAGATTTCCTGGAAGATGCCAGGAAGATACTTAACAGGGAAGTGAGAGGGCCGCGGCAA
AGCCGTTTTTCCATAGGCTCCGCCCCCCTGACAAGCATCACGAAATCTGACGCTCAAATCAGTGGTGGCG
AAACCCGACAGGACTATAAAGATACCAGGCGTTTCCCCCTGGCGGCTCCCTCGTGCGCTCTCCTGTTCCT
GCCTTTCGGTTTACCGGTGTCATTCCGCTGTTATGGCCGCGTTTGTCTCATTCCACGCCTGACACTCAGT
TCCGGGTAGGCAGTTCGCTCCAAGCTGGACTGTATGCACGAACCCCCCGTTCAGTCCGACCGCTGCGCCT
TATCCGGTAACTATCGTCTTGAGTCCAACCCGGAAAGACATGCAAAAGCACCACTGGCAGCAGCCACTGG
TAATTGATTTAGAGGAGTTAGTCTTGAAGTCATGCGCCGGTTAAGGCTAAACTGAAAGGACAAGTTTTGG
TGACTGCGCTCCTCCAAGCCAGTTACCTCGGTTCAAAGAGTTGGTAGCTCAGAGAACCTTCGAAAAACCG
CCCTGCAAGGCGGTTTTTTCGTTTTCAGAGCAAGAGATTACGCGCAGACCAAAACGATCTCAAGAAGATC
ATCTTATTAA
Features (pLannotate 1.2.2; 9 found; start..end, strand, type, name):
     97..191     -  terminator     lambda t0 terminator: transcription terminator from phage lambda
    225..1016    -  CDS            neo: KKA2_KLEPN - Also known as kan, nptII. Experimental evidence at protein level: Swiss-Prot protein existence level 1. Resistance to kanamycin, neomycin, paromomycin, ribostamycin, butirosin and gentamicin B. From Klebsiella pneumoniae.
   1048..1152    -  CDS            tnpA (fragment): TN5P_ECOLX - Also known as tnp. Experimental evidence at protein level: Swiss-Prot protein existence level 1. Mediates transposition of transposon Tn5 by a 'cut and paste' mechanism. First, the monomeric transposase binds the 19 bp inverted DNA repeats flanking the transposon. Then, dimerization of the DNA- bound transposase creates a synaptic DNA complex. After nicking of the first DNA strand, excision of the transposon proceeds through a series of intermediates. The transposase then mediates the insertion of the transposon at a new site by strand transfer. The activity of the wild- type tran
   1336..1360    +  promoter       trc promoter (fragment): strong E. coli promoter; hybrid between the trp and lac UV5 promoters
   1457..2134    +  CDS            mRFP1: monomeric derivative of DsRed (Campbell et al., 2002)
   2167..2238    +  terminator     rrnB T1 terminator: transcription terminator T1 from the E. coli rrnB gene
   2254..2281    +  terminator     T7Te terminator: phage T7 early transcription terminator
   2315..2370    -  rep_origin     RSF ori (fragment): Plasmids containing the RSF 1030 origin of replication can be propagated in E. coli cells that contain additional plasmids with compatible origins.
   2458..3003    -  rep_origin     p15A ori: Plasmids containing the medium-copy-number p15A origin of replication can be propagated in E. coli cells that contain a second plasmid with the ColE1 origin.
