[The description below was written by a language model from this plasmid's Addgene catalogue record and pLannotate feature annotations shown in this document.]
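Description:
pFAB3725 is a small (about 3 kb) bacterial expression and synthetic-biology reporter plasmid built on the pFAB1781 backbone, part of the BIOFAB collection of standardized transcription and translation initiation elements for E. coli. It is selected with kanamycin through a Tn5-derived neo (nptII) gene, which is followed by a lambda t0 terminator; a short fragment of the Tn5 transposase coding region lies just upstream of neo as a remnant of that cassette. Replication relies on a p15A origin, with a short neighbouring match to the RSF origin that is only a fragment. The catalogue entry lists the plasmid as high copy, whereas p15A is generally regarded as a medium-copy origin compatible with ColE1-type plasmids, so the two sources differ on this point.

The payload is a 124 bp synthetic insert combining promoter 6 (P6, apFAB346) with the bicistronic design element BCD1 (apFAB681), placed upstream of an mRFP1 coding sequence that is closed by tandem rrnB T1 and T7Te terminators. The annotation software flags a short trc-promoter-like fragment in the insert region, which probably reflects sequence similarity of the synthetic promoter rather than a complete trc promoter. A bicistronic design couples translation of the gene of interest to that of a short upstream leader cistron, with the aim of making translation initiation less dependent on the downstream coding sequence. Red fluorescence serves as the readout of the combined promoter and BCD strength. According to the depositor, this pairing scored 448.22 arbitrary units on a scale running from 6.14 to 634.54 across the tested combinations, placing it in the stronger part of the range. The plasmid is used as a characterized reference point for choosing expression levels.
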