Addgene plasmid #47837: pFAB3725
Purpose: BIOFAB RFP reporter plasmid for measuring promoter 6 + BCD1 efficiency.
Depositing lab: Drew Endy. Depositing organization: Stanford University. Publication: Precise and reliable gene expression via standard transcription and translation initiation elements. Mutalik VK, Guimaraes JC, Cambray G, Lam C, Christoffersen MJ, Mai QA, Tran AB, Paull M, Keasling JD, Arkin AP, Endy D. Nat Methods. 2013 Apr;10(4):354-60. doi: 10.1038/nmeth.2404. Epub 2013 Mar 10. PubMed 23474465.
Backbone
  Vector backbone: pFAB1781
  Backbone size w/o insert (bp): 3000
  Vector type: Bacterial Expression, Synthetic Biology
Growth in bacteria
  Bacterial resistance: Kanamycin, 50 μg/mL
  Growth temperature: 37°C
  Growth strain: BW25113
  Copy number: High Copy
Gene/Insert
  Gene/Insert name: promoter 6 and BCD1 (alt name: P6, apFAB346 and BCD1, apFAB681)
  Species: Synthetic
  Insert size (bp): 124
  Promoter: see insert
  Cloning method: Unknown
  Sequencing primers: 5′ Neo-R; 3′ p15A-R
Terms and licenses: Academic/Nonprofit Terms; Industry Terms: Not Available to Industry
Depositor comments: RFP fluorescence (Arbitrary Units, AU) is used to measure the efficiency of the promoter/BCD combination. Promoter/BCD combinations ranged from a low score of 6.14 to a high score of 634.54. The score for this combination was: 448.22
How to cite: pFAB3725 was a gift from Drew Endy (Addgene plasmid # 47837 ; http://n2t.net/addgene:47837 ; RRID:Addgene_47837)
