>Addgene plasmid #47837 | pFAB3725 | addgene partial sequence | sequence record 69931 | Neo-R 5'-GCCCAGTCATAGCCGAATAG-3'
TCAATCATGCGAAACGATCCTCATCCTGTCTCTTGATCAGATCATGATCCCCTGCGCCATCAGATCCTTG
GCGGCAAGAAAGCCATCCAGTTTACTTTGCAGGGCTTCCCAACCTTACCAGAGGGCGCCCCAGCTGGCAA
TTCCGACGTCGAATTCAAAAGATCTTAAGTAAGTAAGAGTATACGTATATCGGCTAATAACGTATTAAGG
CGCTTCGGCGCCTTTTTTTATGGGGGTATTTTCATCCCAATCCACACGTCCAACGCACAGCAAACACCAC
GTCGACCCTATCAGCTGCGTGCTTTCTATGAGTCGTTGCTGCATAACTTGACAATTAATCATCCGGCTCG
TAATGTTTGTGGAGGGCCCAAGTTCACTTAAAAAGGAGATCAACAATGAAAGCAATTTTCGTACTGAAAC
ATCTTAATCATGCACAGGAGACTTTCTAATGGCGAGTAGCGAAGACGTTATCAAAGAGTTCATGCGTTTC
AAAGTTCGTATGGAAGGTTCCGTTAACGGTCACGAGTTCGAAATCGAAGGTGAAGGTGAAGGTCGTCCGT
ACGAAGGTACCCAGACCGCTAAACTGAAAGTTACCAAAGGTGGTCCGCTGCCGTTCGCTTGGGACATCCT
GTCCCCGCAGTTCCAGTACGGTTCCAAAGCTTACGTTAAACACCCGGCTGACATCCCGGACTACCTGAAA
CTGTCCTTCCCGGAAGGTTTCAAATGGGAACGTGTTATGAACTTCGAA
